Addgene plasmid #1523: L2908
Purpose: (Empty Backbone)
Depositing lab: Andrew Fire. Depositing organization: Carnegie Institution for Science.
Backbone
  Vector backbone: Unknown
  Backbone size (bp): 4091
  Vector type: Worm Expression
Growth in bacteria
  Bacterial resistance: Ampicillin, 100 μg/mL
  Growth temperature: 37°C
  Growth strain: DH5alpha
  Copy number: Unknown
Gene/Insert
  Gene/Insert name: None
  Tag / fusion protein: gfpN, IVSR, gfpS65C, IVSS, IVST, gfpC, T7p, lacZN, OriF1>>, OriF1<<, T3p
  Cloning method: Restriction Enzyme
Terms and licenses: Academic/Nonprofit Terms; Industry Terms: Not Available to Industry
Depositor comments: See Fire Lab Vector Kit Documentation 1997. Fire Lab Miniprep Number pPD103.75, Ligation number L2908.
How to cite: L2908 was a gift from Andrew Fire (Addgene plasmid # 1523 ; http://n2t.net/addgene:1523 ; RRID:Addgene_1523)
