[The description below was written by a language model from this plasmid's Addgene catalogue record and pLannotate feature annotations shown in this document.]
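Description:
L2908 is a 4,091 bp empty-backbone plasmid from a 1997 C. elegans vector kit, catalogued as a worm expression vector. The repository lists its backbone as unknown, but the feature table shows a pBluescript-type architecture. This comprises a high-copy ColE1/pUC origin for replication in E. coli, an f1 phage origin that allows single-stranded DNA production, and a β-lactamase gene with its own promoter for ampicillin selection. Remnants of the lac region are also present: a lacI fragment, the CAP binding site, the lac promoter and operator, and a lacZα fragment. T3 and T7 phage promoters flank the cloning region.

The payload is a GFP cassette with no listed gene insert. The catalogue describes it as N-terminal and C-terminal GFP segments carrying the S65C chromophore substitution, interrupted by three elements named IVSR, IVSS and IVST. These names suggest synthetic introns of the kind placed in reporter genes to improve expression in worms. The annotation software matches this region as a single constitutively fluorescent Aequorea victoria GFP variant spanning about 860 bp, longer than an uninterrupted GFP coding sequence and so consistent with embedded introns. Fragments of the pBluescript multiple cloning site lie on both sides of the GFP segment, providing restriction sites upstream and downstream.

No worm promoter, 3' UTR or nematode selectable marker is annotated or listed. The plasmid therefore appears to be a source of a movable GFP module, or a recipient for building GFP fusions and reporters by restriction cloning, rather than a ready-to-express construct. The record does not state a more specific use and refers to the kit documentation for details.
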