Features (pLannotate 1.2.2; 16 found; start..end, strand, type, name):
      1..47      +  misc_feature   MCS (fragment): pBluescript multiple cloning site
     71..143     +  misc_feature   MCS (fragment): pBluescript multiple cloning site
    198..1058    +  CDS            sg25: sg25 is a basic (constitutively fluorescent) green fluorescent protein published in 1997, derived from Aequorea victoria.
   1095..1141    +  misc_feature   MCS (fragment): pBluescript multiple cloning site
   1165..1238    +  misc_feature   MCS (fragment): pBluescript multiple cloning site
   1247..1265    -  promoter       T7 promoter: promoter for bacteriophage T7 RNA polymerase
   1273..1428    +  CDS            lacZα (fragment): LacZα fragment of β-galactosidase; lacZ fragment
   1433..1861    +  rep_origin     f1 ori (sequence partly withheld): f1 bacteriophage origin of replication; arrow indicates direction of (+) strand synthesis
   1914..2018    +  promoter       AmpR promoter: bla
   2019..2879    +  CDS            AmpR: β-lactamase; bla; confers resistance to ampicillin, carbenicillin, and related antibiotics
   3050..3638    +  rep_origin     ori: high-copy-number ColE1/pMB1/pBR322/pUC origin of replication
   3821..3913    +  CDS            lacI (fragment): lac repressor; lacI; The lac repressor binds to the lac operator to inhibit transcription in E. coli. This inhibition can be relieved by adding lactose or isopropyl-β-D-thiogalactopyranoside (IPTG).
   3926..3947    +  protein_bind   CAP binding site: CAP binding activates transcription in the presence of cAMP. E. coli catabolite activator protein
   3962..3992    +  promoter       lac promoter: promoter for the E. coli lac operon
   4000..4016    +  protein_bind   lac operator: The lac repressor binds to the lac operator to inhibit transcription in E. coli. This inhibition can be relieved by adding lactose or isopropyl-β-D-thiogalactopyranoside (IPTG). lac repressor encoded by lacI
   4061..4079    +  promoter       T3 promoter: promoter for bacteriophage T3 RNA polymerase
>Addgene plasmid #1523 | L2908 | depositor full sequence | sequence record 133 | Author sequence
GAGCTCCACCGCGGTGGCGGCCGCTCTAGAACTAGTGGATCCACCGGTTCCATGGCTAGCCACGTGACGC
GTGGATCCCCCGGGCTGCAGGAATTCGATATCAAGCTTATCGATACCGTCGACCTCGAGGGGGGGCCCGG
TACGATATACTAACTAACAAGAATTATCTAATTTTTCAGGTACCGGTAGAAAAAATGAGTAAAGGAGAAG
AACTTTTCACTGGAGTTGTCCCAATTCTTGTTGAATTAGATGGTGATGTTAATGGGCACAAATTTTCTGT
CAGTGGAGAGGGTGAAGGTGATGCAACATACGGAAAACTTACCCTTAAATTTATTTGCACTACTGGAAAA
CTACCTGTTCCATGGGTAAGTTTAAACATATATATACTAACTAACCCTGATTATTTAAATTTTCAGCCAA
CACTTGTCACTACTTTCTGTTATGGTGTTCAATGCTTCTCGAGATACCCAGATCATATGAAACGGCATGA
CTTTTTCAAGAGTGCCATGCCCGAAGGTTATGTACAGGAAAGAACTATATTTTTCAAAGATGACGGGAAC
TACAAGACACGTAAGTTTAAACAGTTCGGTACTAACTAACCATACATATTTAAATTTTCAGGTGCTGAAG
TCAAGTTTGAAGGTGATACCCTTGTTAATAGAATCGAGTTAAAAGGTATTGATTTTAAAGAAGATGGAAA
CATTCTTGGACACAAATTGGAATACAACTATAACTCACACAATGTATACATCATGGCAGACAAACAAAAG
AATGGAATCAAAGTTGTAAGTTTAAACATGATTTTACTAACTAACTAATCTGATTTAAATTTTCAGAACT
TCAAAATTAGACACAACATTGAAGATGGAAGCGTTCAACTAGCAGACCATTATCAACAAAATACTCCAAT
TGGCGATGGCCCTGTCCTTTTACCAGACAACCATTACCTGTCCACACAATCTGCCCTTTCGAAAGATCCC
AACGAAAAGAGAGACCACATGGTCCTTCTTGAGTTTGTAACAGCTGCTGGGATTACACATGGCATGGATG
AACTATACAAAGTAAGTTTTAACATTTAATCATACGAAATGAAAGAGCTCCACCGCGGTGGCGGCCGCTC
TAGAACTAGTGGATCCACCGGTTCCATGGCTAGCCACGTGACGCGTGGATCCCCCGGGCTGCAGGAATTC
GATATCAAGCTTATCGATACCGTCGACCTCGAGGGGGGGCCCGGTACCCAATTCGCCCTATAGTGAGTCG
TATTACGCGCGCTCACTGGCCGTCGTTTTACAACGTCGTGACTGGGAAAACCCTGGCGTTACCCAACTTA
ATCGCCTTGCAGCACATCCCCCTTTCGCCAGCTGGCGTAATAGCGAAGAGGCCCGCACCGATCGCCCTTC
CCAACAGTTGCGCAGCCTGAATGGCGAATGGG
[124 nt withheld, positions 1433-1556]
C
[91 nt withheld, positions 1558-1648]
A
[49 nt withheld, positions 1650-1698]
CCTTTGACGTTGGAGTCCACGTTCTTT
[37 nt withheld, positions 1726-1762]
ACCCTATCTCGGTCTATTCTTTTGATTTATAAGGGATTTTGCCGATTTCGGCCTATTGGTTAAAAAATGA
GCTGATTTAACAAAAATTTAACGCGAATTTTAACAAAATATTAACGCTTACAATTTAGGTGGCACTTTTC
GGGGAAATGTGCGCGGAACCCCTATTTGTTTATTTTTCTAAATACATTCAAATATGTATCCGCTCATGAG
ACAATAACCCTGATAAATGCTTCAATAATATTGAAAAAGGAAGAGTATGAGTATTCAACATTTCCGTGTC
GCCCTTATTCCCTTTTTTGCGGCATTTTGCCTTCCTGTTTTTGCTCACCCAGAAACGCTGGTGAAAGTAA
AAGATGCTGAAGATCAGTTGGGTGCACGAGTGGGTTACATCGAACTGGATCTCAACAGCGGTAAGATCCT
TGAGAGTTTTCGCCCCGAAGAACGTTTTCCAATGATGAGCACTTTTAAAGTTCTGCTATGTGGCGCGGTA
TTATCCCGTATTGACGCCGGGCAAGAGCAACTCGGTCGCCGCATACACTATTCTCAGAATGACTTGGTTG
AGTACTCACCAGTCACAGAAAAGCATCTTACGGATGGCATGACAGTAAGAGAATTATGCAGTGCTGCCAT
AACCATGAGTGATAACACTGCGGCCAACTTACTTCTGACAACGATCGGAGGACCGAAGGAGCTAACCGCT
TTTTTGCACAACATGGGGGATCATGTAACTCGCCTTGATCGTTGGGAACCGGAGCTGAATGAAGCCATAC
CAAACGACGAGCGTGACACCACGATGCCTGTAGCAATGGCAACAACGTTGCGCAAACTATTAACTGGCGA
ACTACTTACTCTAGCTTCCCGGCAACAATTAATAGACTGGATGGAGGCGGATAAAGTTGCAGGACCACTT
CTGCGCTCGGCCCTTCCGGCTGGCTGGTTTATTGCTGATAAATCTGGAGCCGGTGAGCGTGGGTCTCGCG
GTATCATTGCAGCACTGGGGCCAGATGGTAAGCCCTCCCGTATCGTAGTTATCTACACGACGGGGAGTCA
GGCAACTATGGATGAACGAAATAGACAGATCGCTGAGATAGGTGCCTCACTGATTAAGCATTGGTAACTG
TCAGACCAAGTTTACTCATATATACTTTAGATTGATTTAAAACTTCATTTTTAATTTAAAAGGATCTAGG
TGAAGATCCTTTTTGATAATCTCATGACCAAAATCCCTTAACGTGAGTTTTCGTTCCACTGAGCGTCAGA
CCCCGTAGAAAAGATCAAAGGATCTTCTTGAGATCCTTTTTTTCTGCGCGTAATCTGCTGCTTGCAAACA
AAAAAACCACCGCTACCAGCGGTGGTTTGTTTGCCGGATCAAGAGCTACCAACTCTTTTTCCGAAGGTAA
CTGGCTTCAGCAGAGCGCAGATACCAAATACTGTCCTTCTAGTGTAGCCGTAGTTAGGCCACCACTTCAA
GAACTCTGTAGCACCGCCTACATACCTCGCTCTGCTAATCCTGTTACCAGTGGCTGCTGCCAGTGGCGAT
AAGTCGTGTCTTACCGGGTTGGACTCAAGACGATAGTTACCGGATAAGGCGCAGCGGTCGGGCTGAACGG
GGGGTTCGTGCACACAGCCCAGCTTGGAGCGAACGACCTACACCGAACTGAGATACCTACAGCGTGAGCT
ATGAGAAAGCGCCACGCTTCCCGAAGGGAGAAAGGCGGACAGGTATCCGGTAAGCGGCAGGGTCGGAACA
GGAGAGCGCACGAGGGAGCTTCCAGGGGGAAACGCCTGGTATCTTTATAGTCCTGTCGGGTTTCGCCACC
TCTGACTTGAGCGTCGATTTTTGTGATGCTCGTCAGGGGGGCGGAGCCTATGGAAAAACGCCAGCAACGC
GGCCTTTTTACGGTTCCTGGCCTTTTGCTGGCCTTTTGCTCACATGTTCTTTCCTGCGTTATCCCCTGAT
TCTGTGGATAACCGTATTACCGCCTTTGAGTGAGCTGATACCGCTCGCCGCAGCCGAACGACCGAGCGCA
GCGAGTCAGTGAGCGAGGAAGCGGAAGAGCGCCCAATACGCAAACCGCCTCTCCCCGCGCGTTGGCCGAT
TCATTAATGCAGCTGGCACGACAGGTTTCCCGACTGGAAAGCGGGCAGTGAGCGCAACGCAATTAATGTG
AGTTAGCTCACTCATTAGGCACCCCAGGCTTTACACTTTATGCTTCCGGCTCGTATGTTGTGTGGAATTG
TGAGCGGATAACAATTTCACACAGGAAACAGCTATGACCATGATTACGCCAAGCGCGCAATTAACCCTCA
CTAAAGGGAACAAAAGCTG
