>Addgene plasmid #1523 | L2908 | addgene partial sequence | sequence record 16663 | 1523_m13reverse
GNTTACCTCCTAAAGGGAACAAAAGCTGGAGCTCCACCGCGGTGGCGGCCGCTCTAGAACTAGNGGATCC
ACCGGTTCCATGGCTAGCCACGTGACGCGTGGATCCCCCGGGCTGCAGGAATTCGATATCAAGCTTATCG
ATACCGTCGACCTCGAGGGGGGGCCCGGTACGATATACTAACTAACAAGAATTATCTAATTTTTCAGGTA
CCGGTAGAAAAAATGAGTAAAGGAGAAGAACTTTTCACTGGAGTTGTCCCAATTCTTGTTGAATTAGATG
GTGATGTTAATGGGCACAAATTTTCTGTCAGTGGAGAGGGTGAAGGTGATGCAACATACGGAAAACTTAC
CCTTAAATTTATTTGCACTACTGGAAAACTACCTGTTCCATGGGTAAGTTTAAACATATATATACTAACT
AACCCTGATTATTTAAATTTTCAGCCAACACTTGTCACTACTTTCTGTTATGGTGTTCAATGCTTCTCGA
GATACCCAGATCATATGAAACGGCATGACTTTTTCAAGAGTGCCATGCCCGAAGGTTATGTACAGGAAAG
AACTATATTTTTCAAAGATGACGGGAACTACAAGACACGTAAGTTTAAACAGTTCGGTACTAACTAACCA
TACATATTTAAATTTTCAGGTGCTGAAGTCAAGTTTGAAGGTGATACCCTTGTTAATAGAATCGAGTTAA
AAGGTATTGATTTTAAAGAAGATGGAAACATTCTTGGACACAAATTGGAATACAACTATAACTCACACAA
TGTATACATCATGGCAGACAAACAAAAGAATGGAATCAAAGTTGTAAGTTTAAACATGATTTTACTAACT
AACTAATCTGATTTAAATTTTCAGAACTTCAAAATTAGACACAACATTGAAAGATGGAAGCGTTCAACTA
GCAGACCATTATCACAAAATACTCCAATTGGCGATGGCCCTGTCCTTTTACCAGACACCNTTACCTGTCC
CNCAATCTGCCCTTTCGAAGATCCNACGAAAAGANAAACCCATGGTCCTCCTGAGTTGNAACAGCTGCTG
GGATACCCTGGCNGGANGAACTNNACAAGTAGTTTACNTTTATCNTACNAATGAAANCNCCCCGCGGGGG
GCNCNNAAANTAGGGATCCCGGTCCNGNTACCCCGGACCGGNACCCCGGNGNNGATNCAATCACTTACAA
CNCCACCCNGGGGGCCGGNCNATCCCCAAAGNGCNANACCNCCCGGCNCNTTAACGCGGNGGGAACCGGG
TNCNATANCCTGNCACCCCTCCCNGGGAANAAANC
